Addgene plasmid #53438: pXylA-agrCA-IV
Purpose: xylose-dependent expression of the type-IV agrC and type-I agrA genes of S. aureus
Depositing lab: Cynthia Collins. Depositing organization: Rensselaer Polytechnic Institute. Publication: Peptide-based communication system enables Escherichia coli to Bacillus megaterium interspecies signaling. Marchand N, Collins CH. Biotechnol Bioeng. 2013 Nov;110(11):3003-12. doi: 10.1002/bit.24975. Epub 2013 Jul 5. PubMed 23775238.
Backbone
  Vector backbone: pT7-RNAP
  Backbone manufacturer: MoBiTec
  Backbone size w/o insert (bp): 8812
  Total vector size (bp): 8209
  Modifications to backbone: The T7 rnap gene was replaced by the type-IV agrC gene and the type-I agrA gene of S. aureus (taken from the pAgrC4agrA vector)
  Vector type: Bacterial Expression, Synthetic Biology
Growth in bacteria
  Bacterial resistance: Ampicillin, 100 μg/mL
  Growth temperature: 37°C
  Growth strain: DH5alpha
  Growth instructions: MS941 E. coli is used for expression. pT7-RNAP contains the genes of ampicillin and chloramphenicol for easy selection in E. coli (AmpR) and B. megaterium (CmR).
  Copy number: Unknown
Gene/Insert
  Gene/Insert name: agrCA locus
  Species: S. aureus
  Insert size (bp): 2065
  Mutation: "MVQTS" sequence added to the N-terminus of AgrC
  Promoter: PxylA
  Tag / fusion protein: none
  Cloning method: Restriction Enzyme; 5′ cloning site SpeI (not destroyed); 3′ cloning site BamHI (not destroyed)
  Sequencing primers: 5′ 5' - ccactcctttgtttatccaccg - 3'; 3′ 5' - agtacaaccaagagaacggaggc - 3'
Resource information
  A portion of this plasmid was derived from a plasmid made by: The agrCA genes in this plasmid were cloned from the pAgrC4agrA plasmid provided by Paul Williams group (ref: Jensen et al. J. Mol. Biol. 2008)
Terms and licenses: Academic/Nonprofit Terms; Industry Terms: Not Available to Industry
How to cite: pXylA-agrCA-IV was a gift from Cynthia Collins (Addgene plasmid # 53438 ; http://n2t.net/addgene:53438 ; RRID:Addgene_53438)
