[The description below was written by a language model from this plasmid's Addgene catalogue record and pLannotate feature annotations shown in this document.]
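Description:
pXylA-agrCA-IV is an E. coli–Bacillus megaterium shuttle plasmid for bacterial expression and synthetic biology. It was built on the commercial pT7-RNAP backbone by replacing the T7 RNA polymerase gene with the agrCA locus of Staphylococcus aureus. The 8.2 kb plasmid replicates in E. coli from a high-copy ColE1/pUC-type origin and is selected there with ampicillin through the bla gene. A staphylococcal-type cat gene provides chloramphenicol selection in B. megaterium. The annotation does not identify a Gram-positive replication origin, although a fragment of a staphylococcal cop replication-control gene is detected near the cat marker. Leftover pUC/pBR322 pieces (lac promoter and operator, CAP site, and lacI, rop and bom fragments) appear to be cloning remnants with no stated role.

The roughly 2 kb insert was cloned between SpeI and BamHI sites. It carries the type-IV agrC gene, encoding the sensor histidine kinase that detects the cognate autoinducing peptide, and the type-I agrA gene, encoding its partner response regulator. AgrC carries five extra residues at its N-terminus and there are no tags. The automated feature table annotates only agrA; agrC presumably lies in the unannotated region upstream of it. Expression is driven by the PxylA promoter, which is controlled by the divergently encoded XylR repressor, so transcription is induced by xylose.

According to the record and the associated publication, the plasmid supplies the receiver half of a peptide-based quorum-sensing system, allowing B. megaterium to respond to signals produced by E. coli. The record lists the expression strain MS941 as E. coli, but the shuttle design and the publication point to B. megaterium as the expression host.
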