Features (pLannotate 1.2.2; 15 found; start..end, strand, type, name):
    185..289     -  CDS            cop (fragment): COP1_STAAU - Protein predicted: Swiss-Prot protein existence level 4. Putative control of replication message. From Staphylococcus aureus.
    328..379     +  misc_feature   bom (fragment): basis of mobility region from pBR322
    415..1551    -  CDS            xylR: XYLR_BACPZ - Protein inferred from homology: Swiss-Prot protein existence level 3. Transcriptional repressor of xylose-utilizing enzymes. From Bacillus subtilis subsp. spizizenii (strain ATCC 23059 / NRRL B-14472 / W23).
   3118..3831    +  CDS            agrA: AGRA_STAAC - Experimental evidence at protein level: Swiss-Prot protein existence level 1. Required for high-level post-exponential phase expression of a series of secreted proteins. From Staphylococcus aureus (strain COL).
   5020..5040    +  misc_feature   MCS (fragment): pUC18/19 multiple cloning site
   5077..5093    -  protein_bind   lac operator: The lac repressor binds to the lac operator to inhibit transcription in E. coli. This inhibition can be relieved by adding lactose or isopropyl-β-D-thiogalactopyranoside (IPTG). lac repressor encoded by lacI
   5101..5131    -  promoter       lac promoter: promoter for the E. coli lac operon
   5146..5167    -  protein_bind   CAP binding site: CAP binding activates transcription in the presence of cAMP. E. coli catabolite activator protein
   5180..5272    -  CDS            lacI (fragment): lac repressor; lacI; The lac repressor binds to the lac operator to inhibit transcription in E. coli. This inhibition can be relieved by adding lactose or isopropyl-β-D-thiogalactopyranoside (IPTG).
   5455..6043    -  rep_origin     ori: high-copy-number ColE1/pMB1/pBR322/pUC origin of replication
   6214..7074    -  CDS            AmpR: β-lactamase; bla; confers resistance to ampicillin, carbenicillin, and related antibiotics
   7075..7179    -  promoter       AmpR promoter: bla
   7274..7309    +  CDS            rop (fragment): Rop protein, which maintains plasmids at low copy number; rop
   7411..7460    +  misc_feature   bom (fragment): basis of mobility region from pBR322
   7562..8209    -  CDS            cat: CAT1_STAAU - Experimental evidence at transcript level: Swiss-Prot protein existence level 2. This enzyme is an effector of chloramphenicol resistance in bacteria. From Staphylococcus aureus.
>Addgene plasmid #53438 | pXylA-agrCA-IV | depositor full sequence | sequence record 83232 | pXylA-agrCA-IV sequence 8209 bps
TTGATATGCCTCCTAAATTTTTATCTAAAGTGAATTTAGGAGGCTTACTTGTCTGCTTTCTTCATTAGAA
TCAATCCTTTTTTAAAAGTCAATATTACTGTAACATAAATATATATTTTAAAAATATCCCACTTTATCCA
ATTTTCGTTTGTTGAACTAATGGGTGCTTTAGTTGAAGAATAAAAGACCACATTAAAAAATGTGGTCTTT
TGTGTTTTTTTAAAGGATTTGAGCGTAGCGAAAAATCCTTTTCTTTCTTATCTTGATAATAAGGGTAACT
ATTGCCGGATCGTCCTCAGGAGTAGGCGACATCGCTAAATAATGATCTATGCGGTGTGAAATACCGCACA
GATGCGTAAGGAGAAAATACCGCATCAGGCGCCCTTTGCGTTCACTTAACTAACTTATAGGGGTAACACT
TAAAAAAGAATCAATAACGATAGAAACCGCTCCTAAAGCAGGTGCATTTTTTCCTAACGAAGAAGGCAAT
AGTTCACATTTATTGTCTAAATGAGAATGGACTCTAGAAGAAACTTCGTTTTTAATCGTATTTAAAACAA
TGGGATGAGATTCAATTATATGATTTCTCAAGATAACAGCTTCTATATCAAATGTATTAAGGATATTGGT
TAATCCAATTCCGATATAAAAGCCAAAGTTTTGAAGTGCATTTAACATTTCTACATCATTTTTATTTGCG
CGTTCCACAATCTCTTTTCGAGAAATATTCTTTTCTTCTTTAGAGAGCGAAGCCAGTAACGCTTTTTCAG
AAGCATATAATTCCCAACAGCCTCGATTTCCACAGCTGCATTTGGGTCCATTAAAATCTATCGTCATATG
ACCCATTTCCCCAGAAAAACCCTGAACACCTTTATACAATTCGTTGTTAATAACAAGTCCAGTTCCAATT
CCGATATTAATACTGATGTAAACGATGTTTTCATAGTTTTTTGTCATACCAAATACTTTTTCACCGTATG
CTCCTGCATTAGCTTCATTTTCAACAAAAACCGGAACATTAAACTCACTCTCAATTAAAAACTGCAAATC
TTTGATATTCCAATTTAAGTTAGGCATGAAAATAATTTGCTGATGACGATCTACAAGGCCTGGAACACAA
ATTCCTATTCCGACTAGACCATAAGGGGACTCAGGCATATGGGTTACAAAACCATGAATAAGTGCAAATA
AAATCTCTTTTACTTCACTAGCGGAAGAACTAGACAAGTCAGAAGTCTTCTCGAGAATAATATTTCCTTC
TAAGTCGGTTAGAATTCCGTTAAGATAGTCGACTCCTATATCAATACCAATCGAGTAGCCTGCATTCTTA
TTAAAAACAAGCATTACAGGTCTTCTGCCGCCTCTAGATTGCCCTGCCCCAATTTCAAAAATAAAATCTT
TTTCAAGCAGTGTATTTACTTGAGAGGAGACAGTAGACTTGTTTAATCCTGTAATCTCAGAGAGAGTTGC
CCTGGAGACAGGGGAGTTCTTCAAAATTTCATCTAATATTAATTTTTGATTCATTTTTTTTACTAAAGCT
TGATCTGCAATTTGAATAATAACCACTCCTTTGTTTATCCACCGAACTAAGTTGGTGTTTTTTGAAGCTT
GAATTAGATATTTAAAAGTATCATATCTAATATTATAACTAAATTTTCTAAAAAAAACATTGAAATAAAC
ATTTATTTTGTATATGACGAGATAAAGTTAGTTTATTGGATAAACAAACTAACTCAATTAAGATAGTTGA
TGGATAAACTTGTTCACTTAAATCAAAGGGGGAAATGACAAATGGTCCAAACTAGTATGGAATTGTTAAA
CAGTTACAACTTTGTTTTGTTCGTATTAACTCAAATAATACTAATGTTTACAGTACCATCAATTATTAGT
GGTATCAAATACAGTAAATCTGACTATTTGTATATCACGGGTATTACGGCATTATCGTTAATTCTATTTA
ATTTTATCGATAGCGTAACCTTAATAATACTAACTATATTCATAATTATATTATATCTCAGCAAAATCAA
ATGGTATTCTATTTTGCTGATAATGACCTCGCAGATTATTTTATACTGTGCAAATTACATGTATATAGTT
ATATTCACATATATTGTCAAAATCGTTGATAGTATATTTGTAATATTTCCCATCTTCTTTGTAGTTTATG
TGACAATCAGTATACTATTTTCTTATATAATAAATAGAGTTCTCAAAAAGATTAGCTCAACATATCTAAT
ACTAAACAAAGGTTTTTTAATAGTTATTTCAACCATTCTACTGCTTACTTTTTCATTGTTTTTCTTTTAT
TCTCAAATAAACTCGGATGAAGCTAAAGTAATAAGGCAGTATTCTTTTATTTTTATTGGAATCACTATAT
TTTTAAGTATATTAACATTTGTTATTTCACAATTTCTCTTTAAAGAGATGAAATACAAAAGAAATCAAGA
AGAAATTGAGACCTATTACGAATACACATTAAAGATTGAAGCAATTAATAATGAAATGCGTAAGTTCCGA
CATGATTATGTCAATATCTTAACTACACTTTCAGAATACATTCGAGAAGATGACATGCCTGGTCTACGTG
ACTATTTCAATAAAAATATAGTGCCAATGAAAGATAACTTACAAATGAACGCTATTAAGTTAAATGGTAT
TGAGAATCTTAAAGTACGTGAAATTAAAGGCTTAATCACTGCTAAAATTTTACGTGCACAAGAAATGAGT
ATACCGATTAGTATTGAAATACCAGATGAAGTAACTCACATTAATTTGAATATGATTGATTTAAGTCGCA
GTATTGGTATTATTCTTGATAACGCAATAGAGGCATCAACTGAAATTGATGATCCTATCATTCGAGTTGC
ATTTATTGAAAGCGAAAATTCAGTAACGTTTATTGTTATGAATAAATGTGCAGATGATATACCACGTATT
CATGAATTGTTCCAAGAAAGTTTTTCTACTAAAGGTGAAGGTCGTGGTTTAGGTCTATCAACTTTAAAAG
AAATTGCTGATAATGCAGACAATGTCTTATTAGATACAATTATCGAGAATGGTTTCTTTATTCAAAAGGT
TGAAATTATTAACAACTAACCATAAGGATGTGAATGTATGAAAATTTTCATTTGCGAAGACGATCCAAAA
CAAAGAGAAAACATGGTTACCATTATTAAAAATTATATAATGATAGAAGAAAAGCCTATGGAAATTGCCC
TCGCAACTGATAATCCTTATGAGGTGCTTGAGCAAGCTAAAAATACGAATGACATAGGCTGTTACTTTTT
AGATATTCAACTTTCAACTGATATTAATGGTATCAAATTAGGCAGTGAAATTCGTAAGCATGATCCAGTT
GGTAACATTATATTTGTTACGAGTCACAGTGAACTTACCTATTTAACTTTTGTCTACAAAGTTGCAGCGA
TGGATTTTATTTTTAAAGATGATCCAGCTGAATTAAGAACTCGAATTATAGACTGTTTAGAAACTGCACA
TACACGCTTACAATTGTTGTCTAAAGATAATAGCGTTGAAACGATTGAATTAAAACGTGGCAGTAATTCA
GTGTATGTTCAATATGATGATATTATGTTTTTTGAATCATCAACAAAATCTCACAGACTCATTGCCCATT
TAGATAACCGCCAAATTGAATTTTATGGTAATTTAAAAGAACTGAGCCAATTAGATGATCGTTTCTTTAG
ATGTCATAATAGCTTTGTCGTCAATCGCCATAATATTGAATCTATAGATTCAAAAGAGCGAATTGTCTAT
TTTAAAAATAAAGAACACTGCTATGCATCAGTGAGAAACGTTAAAAAAATATAATAAGATAATAAAGTCA
GTTAACGGCGTATTCAATTGTGGATCCTCTAGAGTCATTTATATTCAACTGTTAACTAAAACTGTCTGCA
AATTAATCAATGTCTCTAGTAAAATTCCGATTTTATACCCACTCCTATTTTCATCAATAGGACATGATAT
AATAAAAAAGAACGGAGATTGAGGCCTCCGTTCTCTTGGTTGTACTTGTTGCAATAGTACGTTTATTTGG
TTACGTATATTATAGCAAGTACTCCAACAAAAAATCAATCGTTGGAGGAATTTAGAAATGAATGGAATTA
TCAAAACAATAAAAACAACGCAATATGCTCAAATACATAACGCGCCATTACAAACGGACCTGGAGGACTT
GCGGTCTATCGGTCTATTAAGTCATATTATGAGCTTAGGTGAAGGTTGGACGATTAGGAAGACCCAGTTA
CAAAACAAATTTTCTCGTAGAAATGTAGACGCTGCTTGGAAGGAATTAGCTATTAAACAATACGCTGTCG
GTTTTAGCGCATATGTTGACGGAAAAAAAGATTATTTTTACGCCGTATCAGATATTCCGATTTCGCAAGC
TAATTTCGAATTGCTTGTCATTGAACAAATAAATCTCTTACAATCGCAAGGTAAAAACGTCATGACGTTA
AGCGTGATACAACATTCGCCACTTGAAATCACTGAAAAAATATCTGATGTACAAAATGTACATCAGATAC
AAAATAAGCAAATTTCTTCTGATGTACGTTCTGTACAACACAGTGTGTACAACACAGAACGTACACCTAT
AAATAAAAAAGAAACAAATGAAAAATTAACAAATGAAAAAATTAGTAGTAGTCCACGTGATTTTATTGAT
GATAAATTACGAGAAAAATATAATAATGTACCTTTCGACGAAGTGAAAAGTGAAATGCTTAACGATACTG
TAATCGTTGATACGAATAAGCAATATAAATCACTATTAGAATACCGTCTTAAACATTGGAAACCGAAGCA
AACAAAAAGGAAACGTGTAGTACGTAATGCACGTAAAGAAATGGTTCCAAAGTGGCTACAAACAAATGAT
GAAAATGCAGTAGCAGAAGATCTTCCAGTGAATAATGATTTTGAAGCTGAAAAGGAAAAAATGAAGGCGG
AGCTTATGCAATTAGATGCAGAATTAAAAGCAGGTAATCGTTAATAAATGACCTGCAGGCATGCAAGCTT
GGCGTAATCATGGTCATAGCTGTTTCCTGTGTGAAATTGTTATCCGCTCACAATTCCACACAACATACGA
GCCGGAAGCATAAAGTGTAAAGCCTGGGGTGCCTAATGAGTGAGCTAACTCACATTAATTGCGTTGCGCT
CACTGCCCGCTTTCCAGTCGGGAAACCTGTCGTGCCAGCTGCATTAATGAATCGGCCAACGCGCGGGGAG
AGGCGGTTTGCGTATTGGGCGCTCTTCCGCTTCCTCGCTCACTGACTCGCTGCGCTCGGTCGTTCGGCTG
CGGCGAGCGGTATCAGCTCACTCAAAGGCGGTAATACGGTTATCCACAGAATCAGGGGATAACGCAGGAA
AGAACATGTGAGCAAAAGGCCAGCAAAAGGCCAGGAACCGTAAAAAGGCCGCGTTGCTGGCGTTTTTCCA
TAGGCTCCGCCCCCCTGACGAGCATCACAAAAATCGACGCTCAAGTCAGAGGTGGCGAAACCCGACAGGA
CTATAAAGATACCAGGCGTTTCCCCCTGGAAGCTCCCTCGTGCGCTCTCCTGTTCCGACCCTGCCGCTTA
CCGGATACCTGTCCGCCTTTCTCCCTTCGGGAAGCGTGGCGCTTTCTCATAGCTCACGCTGTAGGTATCT
CAGTTCGGTGTAGGTCGTTCGCTCCAAGCTGGGCTGTGTGCACGAACCCCCCGTTCAGCCCGACCGCTGC
GCCTTATCCGGTAACTATCGTCTTGAGTCCAACCCGGTAAGACACGACTTATCGCCACTGGCAGCAGCCA
CTGGTAACAGGATTAGCAGAGCGAGGTATGTAGGCGGTGCTACAGAGTTCTTGAAGTGGTGGCCTAACTA
CGGCTACACTAGAAGAACAGTATTTGGTATCTGCGCTCTGCTGAAGCCAGTTACCTTCGGAAAAAGAGTT
GGTAGCTCTTGATCCGGCAAACAAACCACCGCTGGTAGCGGTGGTTTTTTTGTTTGCAAGCAGCAGATTA
CGCGCAGAAAAAAAGGATCTCAAGAAGATCCTTTGATCTTTTCTACGGGGTCTGACGCTCAGTGGAACGA
AAACTCACGTTAAGGGATTTTGGTCATGAGATTATCAAAAAGGATCTTCACCTAGATCCTTTTAAATTAA
AAATGAAGTTTTAAATCAATCTAAAGTATATATGAGTAAACTTGGTCTGACAGTTACCAATGCTTAATCA
GTGAGGCACCTATCTCAGCGATCTGTCTATTTCGTTCATCCATAGTTGCCTGACTCCCCGTCGTGTAGAT
AACTACGATACGGGAGGGCTTACCATCTGGCCCCAGTGCTGCAATGATACCGCGAGACCCACGCTCACCG
GCTCCAGATTTATCAGCAATAAACCAGCCAGCCGGAAGGGCCGAGCGCAGAAGTGGTCCTGCAACTTTAT
CCGCCTCCATCCAGTCTATTAATTGTTGCCGGGAAGCTAGAGTAAGTAGTTCGCCAGTTAATAGTTTGCG
CAACGTTGTTGCCATTGCTACAGGCATCGTGGTGTCACGCTCGTCGTTTGGTATGGCTTCATTCAGCTCC
GGTTCCCAACGATCAAGGCGAGTTACATGATCCCCCATGTTGTGCAAAAAAGCGGTTAGCTCCTTCGGTC
CTCCGATCGTTGTCAGAAGTAAGTTGGCCGCAGTGTTATCACTCATGGTTATGGCAGCACTGCATAATTC
TCTTACTGTCATGCCATCCGTAAGATGCTTTTCTGTGACTGGTGAGTACTCAACCAAGTCATTCTGAGAA
TAGTGTATGCGGCGACCGAGTTGCTCTTGCCCGGCGTCAATACGGGATAATACCGCGCCACATAGCAGAA
CTTTAAAAGTGCTCATCATTGGAAAACGTTCTTCGGGGCGAAAACTCTCAAGGATCTTACCGCTGTTGAG
ATCCAGTTCGATGTAACCCACTCGTGCACCCAACTGATCTTCAGCATCTTTTACTTTCACCAGCGTTTCT
GGGTGAGCAAAAACAGGAAGGCAAAATGCCGCAAAAAAGGGAATAAGGGCGACACGGAAATGTTGAATAC
TCATACTCTTCCTTTTTCAATATTATTGAAGCATTTATCAGGGTTATTGTCTCATGAGCGGATACATATT
TGAATGTATTTAGAAAAATAAACAAATAGGGGTTCCGCGCACATTTCCCCGAAAAGTGCCACCTGACGTC
TAAGAAACCATTATTATCATGACATTAACCTATAAAAATAGGCGTATCACGAGGCCCTTTCGTCTCGCGC
GTTTCGGTGATGACGGTGAAAACCTCTGACACATGCAGCTCCCGGAGACGGTCACAGCTTGTCTGTAAGC
GGATGCCGGGAGCAGACAAGCCCGTCAGGGCGCGTCAGCGGGTGTTGGCGGGTGTCGGGGCTGGCTTAAC
TATGCGGCATCAGAGCAGATTGTACTGAGAGTGCACCATAGATCTGGAGCTGTAATATAAAAACCTTCTT
CAACTAACGGGGCAGGTTAGTGACATTAGAAAACCGACTGTAAAAAGTACAGTCGGCATTATCTCATATT
ATAAAAGCCAGTCATTAGGCCTATCTGACAATTCCTGAATAGAGTTCATAAACAATCCTGCATGATAACC
ATCACAAACAGAATGATGTACCTGTAAAGATAGCGGTAAATATATTGAATTACCTTTATTAATGAATTTT
CCTGCTGTAATAATGGGTAGAAGGTAATTACTATTATTATTGATATTTAAGTTAAACCCAGTAAATGAAG
TCCATGGAATAATAGAAAGAGAAAAAGCATTTTCAGGTATAGGTGTTTTGGGAAACAATTTCCCCGAACC
ATTATATTTCTCTACATCAGAAAGGTATAAATCATAAAACTCTTTGAAGTCATTCTTTACAGGAGTCCAA
ATACCAGAGAATGTTTTAGATACACCATCAAAAATTGTATAAAGTGGCTCTAACTTATCCCAATAACCTA
ACTCTCCGTCGCTATTGTAACCAGTTCTAAAAGCTGTATTTGAGTTTATCACCCTTGTCACTAAGAAAAT
AAATGCAGGGTAAAATTTATATCCTTCTTGTTTTATGTTTCGGTATAAAACACTAATATCAATTTCTGTG
GTTATACTAAAAGTCGTTTGTTGGTTCAAATAATGATTAAATATCTCTTTTCTCTTCCAATTGTCTAAAT
CAATTTTATTAAAGTTCAT
