>Addgene plasmid #53438 | pXylA-agrCA-IV | addgene partial sequence | sequence record 86669 | XylR-R 5'-gagagttgccctggagacag-3'
TTTTTTTACTAAAGCTTGATCTGCAATTTGAATAATAACCACTCCTTTGTTTATCCACCGAACTAAGTTG
GTGTTTTTTGAAGCTTGAATTAGATATTTAAAAGTATCATATCTAATATTATAACTAAATTTTCTAAAAA
AAACATTGAAATAAACATTTATTTTGTATATGACGAGATAAAGTTAGTTTATTGGATAAACAAACTAACT
CAATTAAGATAGTTGATGGATAAACTTGTTCACTTAAATCAAAGGGGGAAATGACAAATGGTCCAAACTA
GTATGGAATTGTTAAACAGTTACAACTTTGTTTTGTTCGTATTAACTCAAATAATACTAATGTTTACAGT
ACCATCAATTATTAGTGGTATCAAATACAGTAAATCTGACTATTTGTATATCACGGGTATTACGGCATTA
TCGTTAATTCTATTTAATTTTATCGATAGCGTAACCTTAATAATACTAACTATATTCATAATTATATTAT
ATCTCAGCAAAATCAAATGGTATTCTATTTTGCTGATAATGACCTCGCAGATTATTTTATACTGTGCAAA
TTACATGTATATAGTTATATTCACATATATTGTCAAAATCGTTGATAGTATATTTGTAATATTTCCCATC
TTCTTTGTAGTTTATGTGACAATCAGTATACTATTTTCTTATATAATAAATAGAGTTCTCAAAAAGATTA
GCTCAACATATCTAATACTAAACAAAGGTTTTTTAATAGTTATTTCAACCATTCTACTGCTTACTTTTTC
ATTGTTTTTCTTTTATTCTCAAATAAACTCGGATGAAGCTAAAGTAATAAGGCAGTATTCTTTTATTTTT
ATTGGAATCACTATATTTTTAAGTATATTAACATTTGTTATTTCACAATTTCTCTTTAAAGAGATGAAAT
ACAAAAGAAATCAAGAAGAAATTGAGACCTATTACGAATACACATTAAAGATTGAAGCAATTAATAATGA
AATGCGTAAGTTCCGACATGATTATGTCAATATCTTAACTACACTTTCAGAATACATTCGAGAAGATGAC
ATGCCTGGTCTACGTGACTATTTCAATAAAAATATAGTGCCAATGAAAGATAACTTACAAATGAACGCTA
TTAAGTTAAATGG
