>Addgene plasmid #53438 | pXylA-agrCA-IV | addgene partial sequence | sequence record 86677 | M13pUC-Rev 5'-AGCGGATAACAATTTCACACAGG-3'
TTGCATGCCTGCAGGTCATTTATTAACGATTACCTGCTTTTAATTCTGCATCTAATTGCATAAGCTCCGC
CTTCATTTTTTCCTTTTCAGCTTCAAAATCATTATTCACTGGAAGATCTTCTGCTACTGCATTTTCATCA
TTTGTTTGTAGCCACTTTGGAACCATTTCTTTACGTGCATTACGTACTACACGTTTCCTTTTTGTTTGCT
TCGGTTTCCAATGTTTAAGACGGTATTCTAATAGTGATTTATATTGCTTATTCGTATCAACGATTACAGT
ATCGTTAAGCATTTCACTTTTCACTTCGTCGAAAGGTACATTATTATATTTTTCTCGTAATTTATCATCA
ATAAAATCACGTGGACTACTACTAATTTTTTCATTTGTTAATTTTTCATTTGTTTCTTTTTTATTTATAG
GTGTACGTTCTGTGTTGTACACACTGTGT
