>Addgene plasmid #53438 | pXylA-agrCA-IV | addgene partial sequence | sequence record 86698 | RepM100-R 5'-ggcgcgttatgtatttgagc-3'
TTTCTAAATTCCTCCAACGATTGATTTTTTGTTGGAGTACTTGCTATAATATACGTAACCAAATAAACGT
ACTATTGCAACAAGTACAACCAAGAGAACGGAGGCCTCAATCTCCGTTCTTTTTTATTATATCATGTCCT
ATTGATGAAAATAGGAGTGGGTATAAAATCGGAATTTTACTAGAGACATTGATTAATTTGCAGACAGTTT
TAGTTAACAGTTGAATATAAATGACTCTAGAGGATCCACAATTGAATACGCCGTTAACTGACTTTATTAT
CTTATTATATTTTTTTAACGTTTCTCACTGATGCATAGCAGTGTTCTTTATTTTTAAAATAGACAATTCG
CTCTTTTGAATCTATAGATTCAATATTATGGCGATTGACGACAAAGCTATTATGACATCTAAAGAAACGA
TCATCTAATTGGCTCAGTTCTTTTAAATTACCATAAAATTCAATTTGGCGGTTATCTAAATGGGCAATGA
GTCTGTGAGATTTTGTTGATGATTCAAAAAACATAATATCATCATATTGAACATACACTGAATTACTGCC
ACGTTTTAATTCAATCGTTTCAACGCTATTATCTTTAGACAACAATTGTAAGCGTGTATGTGCAGTTTCT
AAACAGTCTATAATTCGAGTTCTTAATTCAGCTGGATCATCTTTAAAAATAAAATCCATCGCTGCAACTT
TGTAGACAAAAGTTAAATAGGTAAGTTCACTGTGACTCGTAACAAATATAATGTTACCAACTGGATCATG
CTTACGAATTTCACTGCCTAATTTGATACCATTAATATCAGTTGAAAGTTGAATATCTAAAAAGTAACAG
CCTATGTCATTCGTATTTTTAGCTTGCTCAAGCACCTCATAA
